>Addgene plasmid #81661 | pDONR223_VHL_p.E186K | addgene full sequence | sequence record 166518 | Addgene NGS Result
CTGAGCGTCAGACCCCGTAGAAAAGATCAAAGGATCTTCTTGAGATCCTTTTTTTCTGCGCGTAATCTGC
TGCTTGCAAACAAAAAAACCACCGCTACCAGCGGTGGTTTGTTTGCCGGATCAAGAGCTACCAACTCTTT
TTCCGAAGGTAACTGGCTTCAGCAGAGCGCAGATACCAAATACTGTTCTTCTAGTGTAGCCGTAGTTAGG
CCACCACTTCAAGAACTCTGTAGCACCGCCTACATACCTCGCTCTGCTAATCCTGTTACCAGTGGCTGCT
GCCAGTGGCGATAAGTCGTGTCTTACCGGGTTGGACTCAAGACGATAGTTACCGGATAAGGCGCAGCGGT
CGGGCTGAACGGGGGGTTCGTGCACACAGCCCAGCTTGGAGCGAACGACCTACACCGAACTGAGATACCT
ACAGCGTGAGCTATGAGAAAGCGCCACGCTTCCCGAAGGGAGAAAGGCGGACAGGTATCCGGTAAGCGGC
AGGGTCGGAACAGGAGAGCGCACGAGGGAGCTTCCAGGGGGAAACGCCTGGTATCTTTATAGTCCTGTCG
GGTTTCGCCACCTCTGACTTGAGCGTCGATTTTTGTGATGCTCGTCAGGGGGGCGGAGCCTATGGAAAAA
CGCCAGCAACGCGGCCTTTTTACGGTTCCTGGCCTTTTGCTGGCCTTTTGCTCACATGTTCTTTCCTGCG
TTATCCCCTGATTCTGTGGATAACCGTATTACCGCCTTTGAGTGAGCTGATACCGCTCGCCGCAGCCGAA
CGACCGAGCGCAGCGAGTCAGTGAGCGAGGAAGCGGAAGAGCGCCCAATACGCAAACCGCCTCTCCCCGC
GCGTTGGCCGATTCATTAATGCAGCTGGCACGACAGGTTTCCCGACTGGAAAGCGGGCAGTGAGCGCAAC
GCAATTAATACGCGTACCGCTAGCCAGGAAGAGTTTGTAGAAACGCAAAAAGGCCATCCGTCAGGATGGC
CTTCTGCTTAGTTTGATGCCTGGCAGTTTATGGCGGGCGTCCTGCCCGCCACCCTCCGGGCCGTTGCTTC
ACAACGTTCAAATCCGCTCCCGGCGGATTTGTCCTACTCAGGAGAGCGTTCACCGACAAACAACAGATAA
AACGAAAGGCCCAGTCTTCCGACTGAGCCTTTCGTTTTATTTGATGCCTGGCAGTTCCCTACTCTCGCGT
TAACGCTAGCATGGATGTTTTCCCAGTCACGACGTTGTAAAACGACGGCCAGTCTTAAGCTCGGGCCCCA
AATAATGATTTTATTTTGACTGATAGTGACCTGTTCGTTGCAACAAATTGATGAGCAATGCTTTTTTATA
ATGCCAACTTTGTACAAAAAAGTTGGCACCATGCCCCGGAGGGCGGAGAACTGGGACGAGGCCGAGGTAG
GCGCGGAGGAGGCAGGCGTCGAAGAGTACGGCCCTGAAGAAGACGGCGGGGAGGAGTCGGGCGCCGAGGA
GTCCGGCCCGGAAGAGTCCGGCCCGGAGGAACTGGGCGCCGAGGAGGAGATGGAGGCCGGGCGGCCGCGG
CCCGTGCTGCGCTCGGTGAACTCGCGCGAGCCCTCCCAGGTCATCTTCTGCAATCGCAGTCCGCGCGTCG
TGCTGCCCGTATGGCTCAACTTCGACGGCGAGCCGCAGCCCTACCCAACGCTGCCGCCTGGCACGGGCCG
CCGCATCCACAGCTACCGAGGTCACCTTTGGCTCTTCAGAGATGCAGGGACACACGATGGGCTTCTGGTT
AACCAAACTGAATTATTTGTGCCATCTCTCAATGTTGACGGACAGCCTATTTTTGCCAATATCACACTGC
CAGTGTATACTCTGAAAGAGCGATGCCTCCAGGTTGTCCGGAGCCTAGTCAAGCCTGAGAATTACAGGAG
ACTGGACATCGTCAGGTCGCTCTACAAAGATCTGGAAGACCACCCAAATGTGCAGAAAGACCTGGAGCGG
CTGACACAGGAGCGCATTGCACATCAACGGATGGGAGATTGATTGCCAACTTTCTTGTACAAAGTTGTCA
TTATAAGAAAGCATTGCTTATCAATTTGTTGCAACGAACAGGTCACTATCAGTCAAAATAAAATCATTAT
TTGCCATCCAGCTGATATCCCCTATAGTGAGTCGTATTACATGGTCATAGCTGTTTCCTGGCAGCTCTGG
CCCGTGTCTCAAAATCTCTGATGTTACATTGCACAAGATAAAAATATATCATCATGCCTCCTCTAGACCA
GCCAGGACAGAAATGCCTCGACTTCGCTGCTACCCAAGGTTGCCGGGTGACGCACACCGTGGAAACGGAT
GAAGGCACGAACCCAGTGGACATAAGCCTGTTCGGTTCGTAAGCTGTAATGCAAGTAGCGTATGCGCTCA
CGCAACTGGTCCAGAACCTTGACCGAACGCAGCGGTGGTAACGGCGCAGTGGCGGTTTTCATGGCTTGTT
ATGACTGTTTTTTTGGGGTACAGTCTATGCCTCGGGCATCCAAGCAGCAAGCGCGTTACGCCGTGGGTCG
ATGTTTGATGTTATGGAGCAGCAACGATGTTACGCAGCAGGGCAGTCGCCCTAAAACAAAGTTAAACATT
ATGAGGGAAGCGGTGATCGCCGAAGTATCGACTCAACTATCAGAGGTAGTTGGCGTCATCGAGCGCCATC
TCGAACCGACGTTGCTGGCCGTACATTTGTACGGCTCCGCAGTGGATGGCGGCCTGAAGCCACACAGTGA
TATTGATTTGCTGGTTACGGTGACCGTAAGGCTTGATGAAACAACGCGGCGAGCTTTGATCAACGACCTT
TTGGAAACTTCGGCTTCCCCTGGAGAGAGCGAGATTCTCCGCGCTGTAGAAGTCACCATTGTTGTGCACG
ACGACATCATTCCGTGGCGTTATCCAGCTAAGCGCGAACTGCAATTTGGAGAATGGCAGCGCAATGACAT
TCTTGCAGGTATCTTCGAGCCAGCCACGATCGACATTGATCTGGCTATCTTGCTGACAAAAGCAAGAGAA
CATAGCGTTGCCTTGGTAGGTCCAGCGGCGGAGGAACTCTTTGATCCGGTTCCTGAACAGGATCTATTTG
AGGCGCTAAATGAAACCTTAACGCTATGGAACTCGCCGCCCGACTGGGCTGGCGATGAGCGAAATGTAGT
GCTTACGTTGTCCCGCATTTGGTACAGCGCAGTAACCGGCAAAATCGCGCCGAAGGATGTCGCTGCCGAC
TGGGCAATGGAGCGCCTGCCGGCCCAGTATCAGCCCGTCATACTTGAAGCTAGACAGGCTTATCTTGGAC
AAGAAGAAGATCGCTTGGCCTCGCGCGCAGATCAGTTGGAAGAATTTGTCCACTACGTGAAAGGCGAGAT
CACCAAGGTAGTCGGCAAATAACCCTCGAGCCACCCATGACCAAAATCCCTTAACGTGAGTTACGCGTCG
TTCCA
Features (pLannotate 1.2.2; 12 found; start..end, strand, type, name):
     40..628     +  rep_origin     ori: high-copy-number ColE1/pMB1/pBR322/pUC origin of replication
    811..903     +  CDS            lacI (fragment): lac repressor; lacI; The lac repressor binds to the lac operator to inhibit transcription in E. coli. This inhibition can be relieved by adding lactose or isopropyl-β-D-thiogalactopyranoside (IPTG).
    958..985     -  terminator     rrnB T2 terminator: transcription terminator T2 from the E. coli rrnB gene
   1117..1160    +  terminator     rrnB T1 terminator: Escherichia coli rrnB; transcription terminator T1 from the E. coli rrnB gene
   1207..1243    -  CDS            lacZα (fragment): LacZα fragment of β-galactosidase; lacZ fragment
   1260..1355    +  protein_bind   attL3: mutant version of attL; recombination site for the Gateway® LR reaction LR Clonase™
   1361..1999    +  CDS            VHL: VHL_HUMAN - Experimental evidence at protein level: Swiss-Prot protein existence level 1. Involved in the ubiquitination and subsequent proteasomal degradation via the von Hippel-Lindau ubiquitination complex. Seems to act as a target recruitment subunit in the E3 ubiquitin ligase complex and recruits hydroxylated hypoxia-inducible factor (HIF) under normoxic conditions. Involved in transcriptional repression through interaction with HIF1A, HIF1AN and histone deacetylases. Ubiquitinates, in an oxygen-responsive manner, ADRB2. From Homo sapiens (Human).
   2010..2103    -  protein_bind   attL2 (fragment): mutant version of attL; recombination site for the Gateway® LR reaction LR Clonase™
   2121..2139    -  promoter       T7 promoter: promoter for bacteriophage T7 RNA polymerase
   2329..2352    +  promoter       Pc promoter (fragment): intI1 (promoter lies within the coding sequence); class 1 integron promoter
   2528..2584    +  CDS            GmR (fragment): gentamycin acetyltransferase; aacC1; confers resistance to gentamycin
   2591..3382    +  CDS            SmR: aminoglycoside adenylyltransferase (Murphy, 1985); aadA; confers resistance to spectinomycin and streptomycin
