[The description below was written by a language model from this plasmid's Addgene catalogue record and pLannotate feature annotations shown in this document.]
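Description:
pDONR223_VHL_p.E186K is a Gateway entry clone built on the Invitrogen pDONR223 backbone and carrying the human VHL open reading frame (reference transcript NM_000551.3) with the missense substitution E186K. It is a small bacterial plasmid of about 3.4 kb that replicates in E. coli from a high-copy ColE1/pUC-type origin. Selection is with spectinomycin through the aadA (SmR) aminoglycoside adenylyltransferase gene, which lies downstream of a class 1 integron Pc promoter fragment. The feature table also picks up short remnants of lacI, lacZα and a gentamicin resistance gene, which are non-functional backbone fragments. rrnB T1 and T2 terminators sit upstream of the cloning site, where such terminators typically insulate an insert from read-through transcription.

The VHL coding sequence is flanked by attL recombination sites. The automated annotation labels the upstream one attL3 and the downstream one a partial attL2. These sites allow the ORF to be transferred by an LR Clonase reaction into any compatible Gateway destination vector. The insert has no promoter of its own, and the only nearby promoter is a T7 promoter beyond the downstream att site, oriented back toward the insert, so expression depends on the destination vector chosen. The clone is in the "closed" configuration, with a stop codon immediately after the insert, so it suits native or N-terminally tagged expression but not C-terminal fusions.

VHL encodes the substrate-recognition subunit of an E3 ubiquitin ligase complex that targets hydroxylated HIF for degradation. This variant clone belongs to the Target Accelerator Plasmid Collection, which was assembled for systematic functional testing of rare cancer-associated alleles.
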