Addgene plasmid #81661: pDONR223_VHL_p.E186K
Purpose: Gateway Donor vector containing VHL, part of the Target Accelerator Plasmid Collection.
Depositing lab: Jesse Boehm & William Hahn & David Root. Depositing organization: Broad Institute. Publication: Systematic Functional Interrogation of Rare Cancer Variants Identifies Oncogenic Alleles. Kim E, Ilic N, Shrestha Y, Zou L, Kamburov A, Zhu C, Yang X, Lubonja R, Tran N, Nguyen C, Lawrence MS, Piccioni F, Bagul M, Doench JG, Chouinard CR, Wu X, Hogstrom L, Natoli T, Tamayo P, Horn H, Corsello SM, Lage K, Root DE, Subramanian A, Golub TR, Getz G, Boehm JS, Hahn WC. Cancer Discov. 2016 Jul;6(7):714-26. doi: 10.1158/2159-8290.CD-16-0160. Epub 2016 May 4. PubMed 27147599.
Backbone
  Vector backbone: pDONR223
  Backbone manufacturer: Invitrogen
  Backbone size w/o insert (bp): 2790
  Vector type: Gateway Entry vector
Growth in bacteria
  Bacterial resistance: Spectinomycin, 50 μg/mL
  Growth temperature: 37°C
  Growth strain: DH5alpha
  Copy number: High Copy
Gene/Insert
  Gene/Insert name: VHL (alt name: NM_000551.3)
  Species: H. sapiens (human)
  Mutation: E186K
  Entrez Gene: VHL (a.k.a. HRCA1, RCA1, VHL1, pVHL)
  Promoter: None
  Cloning method: Gateway Cloning
  Sequencing primers: 5′ M13pUC-fwd; 3′ M13-Rev
Terms and licenses: Academic/Nonprofit Terms; Industry Terms: Not Available to Industry
Depositor comments: Closed state: stop codon immediately follows insert
How to cite: pDONR223_VHL_p.E186K was a gift from Jesse Boehm & William Hahn & David Root (Addgene plasmid # 81661 ; http://n2t.net/addgene:81661 ; RRID:Addgene_81661)
