>Addgene plasmid #81661 | pDONR223_VHL_p.E186K | depositor partial sequence | sequence record 154980 | Insert sequence
ATGCCCCGGAGGGCGGAGAACTGGGACGAGGCCGAGGTAGGCGCGGAGGAGGCAGGCGTCGAAGAGTACG
GCCCTGAAGAAGACGGCGGGGAGGAGTCGGGCGCCGAGGAGTCCGGCCCGGAAGAGTCCGGCCCGGAGGA
ACTGGGCGCCGAGGAGGAGATGGAGGCCGGGCGGCCGCGGCCCGTGCTGCGCTCGGTGAACTCGCGCGAG
CCCTCCCAGGTCATCTTCTGCAATCGCAGTCCGCGCGTCGTGCTGCCCGTATGGCTCAACTTCGACGGCG
AGCCGCAGCCCTACCCAACGCTGCCGCCTGGCACGGGCCGCCGCATCCACAGCTACCGAGGTCACCTTTG
GCTCTTCAGAGATGCAGGGACACACGATGGGCTTCTGGTTAACCAAACTGAATTATTTGTGCCATCTCTC
AATGTTGACGGACAGCCTATTTTTGCCAATATCACACTGCCAGTGTATACTCTGAAAGAGCGATGCCTCC
AGGTTGTCCGGAGCCTAGTCAAGCCTGAGAATTACAGGAGACTGGACATCGTCAGGTCGCTCTACAAAGA
TCTGGAAGACCACCCAAATGTGCAGAAAGACCTGGAGCGGCTGACACAGGAGCGCATTGCACATCAACGG
ATGGGAGAT
